>Addgene plasmid #214669 | pAAV_MLP-BC1403-luc2 | addgene full sequence | sequence record 426606 | Addgene NGS Result
TAGCTGCGCGCTCGCTCGCTCACTGAGGCCGCCCGGGCAAAGCCCGGGCGTCGGGCGACCTTTGGTCGCC
CGGCCTCAGTGAGCGAGCGAGCGCGCAGAGAGGGAGTGGCCAACTCCATCACTAGGGGTTCCTTGTAGTT
AATGATTAACCCGCCATGCTACTTATCTACGTAGCCATGCTCTAGGTACCTTCTTCAAGGACGACGGCAA
CTACAAGACCCGCGCCGAGGTGAAGTTCGAGGGCGACACCCTGGTGAACCGCATCGAGCTGAAGGGCATC
GACTTCAAGGAGGACGGCAACATCCTGGGGCACAAGCTGGAGTACAACTACAACAGCCACAACGTCCATA
TCATGGCCGACAAGCAGAAGAACGGCATCAAGGTGAACTTCAAGATCCGCCACAACATCGAGGACGGCAG
CGTGCAGCTCGCCGACCACTCATATGTACTCGAGTTGTCGACGGTATCGATAAGCTTGATATCACAAGTT
TGTACAAAAAAGCAGGCTATGGTGAGCAAGGGCGAGGAGCTGTTCACCGGGGTGGTGCCCATCCTGGTCG
AGCTGGACGGCGACGTAAACGGCCACAAGTTCAGCGTGTCCGGCGAGGGCGAGGGCGATGCCACCTACGG
CAAGCTGACCCTGAAGTTCATCTGCACCACCGGCAAGCTGCCCGTGCCCTGGCCCACCCTCGTGACCACC
CTGACCTACAACTTTTCTATACAAAGTTGGCAAGTGCAGGTGCCAGAACATTTCTCTGGCCTAACTGGAA
GACGCTAGCGGGGGGCTATAAAAGGGGGTGGGGGCGTTCGTCCTCACTCTAGATCTGCGATCTAAGTAAG
CTTGGCAATCCGGTACTGTTGGTAAAGCCCAACTTTGTATAATAAAGTTGAGCTAGTTGCTAAGTCTGCC
GAGTAGAATTAACCCTCACTAAAGGGTAGGTGACACTATCAAATACTTTACACATTCTATCTGCCTGTTC
TACTTTCTTTACATCTTTCCTATAGTGAGTCGTATTAGTAGACGCGAGTCAATGCATGTACGACAGCTTT
CTTGTACAAAGTGGTGATATCGAATTCCTGCAGCCCGGGGGATCCGCCCGGGCTAGAGCGGCCGCCACCG
CGGTGGAGCTCGCGACTAGTGACGCCACCATGGAAGATGCCAAAAACATTAAGAAGGGCCCAGCGCCATT
CTACCCACTCGAAGACGGGACCGCCGGCGAGCAGCTGCACAAAGCCATGAAGCGCTACGCCCTGGTGCCT
GGCACCATCGCCTTTACCGACGCACATATCGAGGTGGACATTACCTACGCCGAGTACTTCGAGATGAGCG
TTCGGCTGGCAGAAGCTATGAAGCGCTATGGGCTGAATACAAACCATCGGATCGTGGTGTGCAGCGAGAA
TAGCTTGCAGTTCTTCATGCCCGTGTTGGGTGCCCTGTTCATCGGTGTGGCTGTGGCCCCAGCTAACGAC
ATCTACAACGAGCGCGAGCTGCTGAACAGCATGGGCATCAGCCAGCCCACCGTCGTATTCGTGAGCAAGA
AAGGGCTGCAAAAGATCCTCAACGTGCAAAAGAAGCTACCGATCATACAAAAGATCATCATCATGGATAG
CAAGACCGACTACCAGGGCTTCCAAAGCATGTACACCTTCGTGACTTCCCATTTGCCACCCGGCTTCAAC
GAGTACGACTTCGTGCCCGAGAGCTTCGACCGGGACAAAACCATCGCCCTGATCATGAACAGTAGTGGCA
GTACCGGATTGCCCAAGGGCGTAGCCCTACCGCACCGCACCGCTTGTGTCCGATTCAGTCATGCCCGCGA
CCCCATCTTCGGCAACCAGATCATCCCCGACACCGCTATCCTCAGCGTGGTGCCATTTCACCACGGCTTC
GGCATGTTCACCACGCTGGGCTACTTGATCTGCGGCTTTCGGGTCGTGCTCATGTACCGCTTCGAGGAGG
AGCTATTCTTGCGCAGCTTGCAAGACTATAAGATTCAATCTGCCCTGCTGGTGCCCACACTATTTAGCTT
CTTCGCTAAGAGCACTCTCATCGACAAGTACGACCTAAGCAACTTGCACGAGATCGCCAGCGGCGGGGCG
CCGCTCAGCAAGGAGGTAGGTGAGGCCGTGGCCAAACGCTTCCACCTACCAGGCATCCGCCAGGGCTACG
GCCTGACAGAAACAACCAGCGCCATTCTGATCACCCCCGAAGGGGACGACAAGCCTGGCGCAGTAGGCAA
GGTGGTGCCCTTCTTCGAGGCTAAGGTGGTGGACTTGGACACCGGTAAGACACTGGGTGTGAACCAGCGC
GGCGAGCTGTGCGTCCGTGGCCCCATGATCATGAGCGGCTACGTTAACAACCCCGAGGCTACAAACGCTC
TCATCGACAAGGACGGCTGGCTGCACAGCGGCGACATCGCCTACTGGGACGAGGACGAGCACTTCTTCAT
CGTGGACCGGCTGAAGAGCCTGATCAAATACAAGGGCTACCAGGTAGCCCCAGCCGAACTGGAGAGCATC
CTGCTGCAACACCCCAACATCTTCGACGCCGGGGTCGCCGGCCTGCCCGACGACGATGCCGGCGAGCTGC
CCGCCGCAGTCGTCGTGCTGGAACACGGTAAAACCATAACCGAGAAGGAGATCGTGGACTATGTGGCCAG
CCAGGCTACAACCGCCAAGAAGCTGCGCGGTGGTGTTGTGTTCGTGGACGAGGTGCCTAAAGGACTGACC
GGCAAGTTGGACGCCCGCAAGATCCGCGAGATTCTCATTAAGGCCAAGAAGGGCGGCAAGATCGCCGTGT
AATTCGAATTCGATATCAAGCTTATCGATAATCAACCTCTGGATTACAAAATTTGTGAAAGATTGACTGG
TATTCTTAACTATGTTGCTCCTTTTACGCTATGTGGATACGCTGCTTTAATGCCTTTGTATCATGCTATT
GCTTCCCGTATGGCTTTCATTTTCTCCTCCTTGTATAAATCCTGGTTGCTGTCTCTTTATGAGGAGTTGT
GGCCCGTTGTCAGGCAACGTGGCGTGGTGTGCACTGTGTTTGCTGACGCAACCCCCACTGGTTGGGGCAT
TGCCACCACCTGTCAGCTCCTTTCCGGGACTTTCGCTTTCCCCCTCCCTATTGCCACGGCGGAACTCATC
GCCGCCTGCCTTGCCCGCTGCTGGACAGGGGCTCGGCTGTTGGGCACTGACAATTCCGTGGTGTTGTCGG
GGAAATCATCGTCCTTTCCTTGGCTGCTCGCCTGTGTTGCCACCTGGATTCTGCGCGGGACGTCCTTCTG
CTACGTCCCTTCGGCCCTCAATCCAGCGGACCTTCCTTCCCGCGGCCTGCTGCCGGCTCTGCGGCCTCTT
CCGCGTCTTCGCCTTCGCCCTCAGACGAGTCGGATCTCCCTTTGGGCCGCCTCCCCGCATCGATACCGTC
GACTCGCTGATCAGCCTCGACTGTGCCTTCTAGTTGCCAGCCATCTGTTGTTTGCCCCTCCCCCGTGCCT
TCCTTGACCCTGGAAGGTGCCACTCCCACTGTCCTTTCCTAATAAAATGAGGAAATTGCATCGCATTGTC
TGAGTAGGTGTCATTCTATTCTGGGGGGTGGGGTGGGGCAGGACAGCAAGGGGGAGGATTGGGAAGACAA
TAGCAGGCATGCTGGGGATGCGGTGGGCTCTATGGCTTCTGAGGCGGAAAGAACCAGCTGGGGCTCGACT
AGAGCATGGCTACGTAGATAAGTAGCATGGCGGGTTAATCATTAACTACAAGGAACCCCTAGTGATGGAG
TTGGCCACTCCCTCTCTGCGCGCTCGCTCGCTCACTGAGGCCGGGCGACCAAAGGTCGCCCGACGCCCGG
GCGGCCTCAGTGAGCGAGCGAGCGCGCAGAGCTTTTTGCAAAAGCCTAGGCCTCCAAAAAAGCCTCCTCA
CTACTTCTGGAATAGCTCAGAGGCCGAGGCGGCCTCGGCCTCTGCATAAATAAAAAAAATTAGTCAGCCA
TGGGGCGGAGAATGGGCGGAACTGGGCGGAGTTAGGGGCGGGATGGGCGGAGTTAGGGGCGGGACTATGG
TTGCTGACTAATTGAGATGCATGCTTTGCATACTTCTGCCTGCTGGGGAGCCTGGGGACTTTCCACACCT
GGTTGCTGACTAATTGAGATGCATGCTTTGCATACTTCTGCCTGCTGGGGAGCCTGGGGACTTTCCACAC
CCTAACTGACACACATTCCACAGCTGCATTAATGAATCGGCCAACGCGCGGGGAGAGGCGGTTTGCGTAT
TGGGCGCTCTTCCGCTTCCTCGCTCACTGACTCGCTGCGCTCGGTCGTTCGGCTGCGGCGAGCGGTATCA
GCTCACTCAAAGGCGGTAATACGGTTATCCACAGAATCAGGGGATAACGCAGGAAAGAACATGTGAGCAA
AAGGCCAGCAAAAGGCCAGGAACCGTAAAAAGGCCGCGTTGCTGGCGTTTTTCCATAGGCTCCGCCCCCC
TGACGAGCATCACAAAAATCGACGCTCAAGTCAGAGGTGGCGAAACCCGACAGGACTATAAAGATACCAG
GCGTTTCCCCCTGGAAGCTCCCTCGTGCGCTCTCCTGTTCCGACCCTGCCGCTTACCGGATACCTGTCCG
CCTTTCTCCCTTCGGGAAGCGTGGCGCTTTCTCATAGCTCACGCTGTAGGTATCTCAGTTCGGTGTAGGT
CGTTCGCTCCAAGCTGGGCTGTGTGCACGAACCCCCCGTTCAGCCCGACCGCTGCGCCTTATCCGGTAAC
TATCGTCTTGAGTCCAACCCGGTAAGACACGACTTATCGCCACTGGCAGCAGCCACTGGTAACAGGATTA
GCAGAGCGAGGTATGTAGGCGGTGCTACAGAGTTCTTGAAGTGGTGGCCTAACTACGGCTACACTAGAAG
AACAGTATTTGGTATCTGCGCTCTGCTGAAGCCAGTTACCTTCGGAAAAAGAGTTGGTAGCTCTTGATCC
GGCAAACAAACCACCGCTGGTAGCGGTGGTTTTTTTGTTTGCAAGCAGCAGATTACGCGCAGAAAAAAAG
GATCTCAAGAAGATCCTTTGATCTTTTCTACGGGGTCTGACGCTCAGTGGAACGAAAACTCACGTTAAGG
GATTTTGGTCATGAGATTATCAAAAAGGATCTTCACCTAGATCCTTTTAAATTAAAAATGAAGTTTTAAA
TCAATCTAAAGTATATATGAGTAAACTTGGTCTGACAGTTACCAATGCTTAATCAGTGAGGCACCTATCT
CAGCGATCTGTCTATTTCGTTCATCCATAGTTGCCTGACTCCCCGTCGTGTAGATAACTACGATACGGGA
GGGCTTACCATCTGGCCCCAGTGCTGCAATGATACCGCGAGACCCACGCTCACCGGCTCCAGATTTATCA
GCAATAAACCAGCCAGCCGGAAGGGCCGAGCGCAGAAGTGGTCCTGCAACTTTATCCGCCTCCATCCAGT
CTATTAATTGTTGCCGGGAAGCTAGAGTAAGTAGTTCGCCAGTTAATAGTTTGCGCAACGTTGTTGCCAT
TGCTACAGGCATCGTGGTGTCACGCTCGTCGTTTGGTATGGCTTCATTCAGCTCCGGTTCCCAACGATCA
AGGCGAGTTACATGATCCCCCATGTTGTGCAAAAAAGCGGTTAGCTCCTTCGGTCCTCCGATCGTTGTCA
GAAGTAAGTTGGCCGCAGTGTTATCACTCATGGTTATGGCAGCACTGCATAATTCTCTTACTGTCATGCC
ATCCGTAAGATGCTTTTCTGTGACTGGTGAGTACTCAACCAAGTCATTCTGAGAATAGTGTATGCGGCGA
CCGAGTTGCTCTTGCCCGGCGTCAATACGGGATAATACCGCGCCACATAGCAGAACTTTAAAAGTGCTCA
TCATTGGAAAACGTTCTTCGGGGCGAAAACTCTCAAGGATCTTACCGCTGTTGAGATCCAGTTCGATGTA
ACCCACTCGTGCACCCAACTGATCTTCAGCATCTTTTACTTTCACCAGCGTTTCTGGGTGAGCAAAAACA
GGAAGGCAAAATGCCGCAAAAAAGGGAATAAGGGCGACACGGAAATGTTGAATACTCATACTCTTCCTTT
TTCAATATTATTGAAGCATTTATCAGGGTTATTGTCTCATGAGCGGATACATATTTGAATGTATTTAGAA
AAATAAACAAATAGGGGTTCCGCGCACATTTCCCCGAAAAGTGCCACCTGACGTCTAAGAAACCATTATT
ATCATGACATTAACCTATAAAAATAGGCGTATCACGAGGCCCTTTCGTCTCGCGCGTTTCGGTGATGACG
GTGAAAACCTCTGACACATGCAGCTCCCGGAGACGGTCACAGCTTGTCTGTAAGCGGATGCCGGGAGCAG
ACAAGCCCGTCAGGGCGCGTCAGCGGGTGTTGGCGGGTGTCGGGGCTGGCTTAACTATGCGGCATCAGAG
CAGATTGTACTGAGAGTGCACCATTCGACGCTCTCCCTTATGCGACTCCTGCATTAGGAAGCAGCCCAGT
AGTAGGTTGAGGCCGTTGAGCACCGCCGCCGCAAGGAATGGTGCATGCAAGGAGATGGCGCCCAACAGTC
CCCCGGCCACGGGGCCTGCCACCATACCCACGCCGAAACAAGCGCTCATGAGCCCGAAGTGGCGAGCCCG
ATCTTCCCCATCGGTGATGTCGGCGATATAGGCGCCAGCAACCGCACCTGTGGCGCCGGTGATGCCGGCC
ACGATGCGTCCGGCGTAGAGGATCTGGCTAGCGATGACCCTGCTGATTGGTTCGCTGACCATTTCCGGGT
GCGGGACGGCGTTACCAGAAACTCAGAAGGTTCGTCCAACCAAACCGACTCTGACGGCAGTTTACGAGAG
AGATGATAGGGTCTGCTTCAGTAAGCCAGATGCTACACAATTAGGCTTGTACATATTGTCGTTAGAACGC
GGCTACAATTAATACATAACCTTATGTATCATACACATACGATTTAGGTGACACTATAGAATACACGGAA
TTAATTC
Features (pLannotate 1.2.2; 27 found; start..end, strand, type, name):
      2..133     -  repeat_region  AAV2 ITR (fragment): inverted terminal repeat of adeno-associated virus serotype 2 inverted
    191..439     +  CDS            (3-F)Tyr-EGFP (fragment): (3-F)Tyr-EGFP is a basic (constitutively fluorescent) green fluorescent protein published in 2004, derived from Aequorea victoria.
    457..483     -  misc_feature   MCS (fragment): pBluescript multiple cloning site
    484..508     +  protein_bind   attB1: mutant version of attB; recombination site for the Gateway® BP reaction BP Clonase™
    509..709     +  CDS            EGFP (fragment): EGFP is a basic (constitutively fluorescent) green fluorescent protein published in 1996, derived from Aequorea victoria. It is reported to be a rapidly-maturing weak dimer with moderate acid sensitivity.
    709..729     -  protein_bind   attB4: mutant version of attB; core recombination site for the Gateway® BP reaction BP Clonase™
    730..757     +  misc_feature   pause site (fragment): RNA polymerase II transcriptional pause signal from the human α2 globin gene
    870..890     +  protein_bind   attB3: mutant version of attB; core recombination site for the Gateway® BP reaction BP Clonase™
    917..935     +  promoter       T3 promoter: promoter for bacteriophage T3 RNA polymerase
    999..1017    -  promoter       T7 promoter: promoter for bacteriophage T7 RNA polymerase
   1044..1064    -  protein_bind   attB2: mutant version of attB; core recombination site for the Gateway® BP reaction BP Clonase™
   1150..2802    +  CDS            luciferase: firefly luciferase synthetic luc2 version of the luciferase gene
   2806..2830    +  misc_feature   MCS (fragment): pBluescript multiple cloning site
   2830..3418    +  misc_feature   WPRE: woodchuck hepatitis virus posttranscriptional regulatory element
   3451..3675    +  polyA_signal   bGH poly(A) signal: bovine growth hormone polyadenylation signal
   3679..3700    +  promoter       SV40 promoter (fragment): SV40 enhancer and early promoter
   3761..3852    +  repeat_region  AAV2 ITR (fragment): inverted terminal repeat of adeno-associated virus serotype 2 inverted
   3852..3881    -  repeat_region  AAV2 ITR (fragment): inverted terminal repeat of adeno-associated virus serotype 2 inverted
   3885..4214    -  promoter       SV40 promoter: SV40 enhancer and early promoter
   4221..4277    -  CDS            lacI (fragment): lac repressor; lacI; The lac repressor binds to the lac operator to inhibit transcription in E. coli. This inhibition can be relieved by adding lactose or isopropyl-β-D-thiogalactopyranoside (IPTG).
   4460..5048    -  rep_origin     ori: high-copy-number ColE1/pMB1/pBR322/pUC origin of replication
   5219..6079    -  CDS            AmpR: β-lactamase; bla; confers resistance to ampicillin, carbenicillin, and related antibiotics
   6080..6184    -  promoter       AmpR promoter: bla
   6279..6314    +  CDS            rop (fragment): Rop protein, which maintains plasmids at low copy number; rop
   6416..6464    +  misc_feature   bom (fragment): basis of mobility region from pBR322
   6465..6744    -  CDS            TcR (fragment): tetracycline efflux protein; tet; confers resistance to tetracycline
   6972..6990    +  promoter       SP6 promoter: promoter for bacteriophage SP6 RNA polymerase
