[The description below was written by a language model from this plasmid's Addgene catalogue record and pLannotate feature annotations shown in this document.]
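Description:
pAAV_MLP-BC1403-luc2 is an AAV transfer plasmid for mammalian expression, built on a pAAV backbone and assembled by Gateway cloning. It replicates in E. coli at high copy from a ColE1/pUC-type origin and is selected with ampicillin through the β-lactamase gene. The backbone also carries remnants of older cloning vectors (fragments of rop, bom, lacI and the tetracycline resistance gene, plus an SV40 promoter outside the viral cassette), which appear to be non-functional leftovers. AAV2 inverted terminal repeat fragments flank the payload and would allow it to be packaged into recombinant AAV particles; the plasmid can also be transfected directly.

Between the ITRs lies a barcoded reporter unit. According to the catalogue entry, the insert is a synthetic adenovirus major late promoter (MLP) coupled to barcode 1403. The automated annotation does not label the MLP itself, but it presumably sits in the multisite Gateway region defined by the attB1, attB4, attB3 and attB2 sites, downstream of a fragment of an RNA polymerase II transcriptional pause site that would limit read-through from upstream. Short EGFP-derived fragments annotated in this region are most likely stuffer or spacer sequence rather than a functional reporter. Opposing T3 and T7 promoter sequences lie between attB3 and attB2 and appear to bracket the barcode, though the record does not state this. Downstream are the firefly luc2 luciferase coding sequence, a WPRE to enhance transcript stability and expression, and a bGH polyadenylation signal.

The minimal MLP drives a transcript carrying both the barcode and luciferase, so activity can be read by sequencing or luminescence. The record describes the construct as an internal control in a multiplexed barcoded assay, associated with a published ERBB receptor antagonist profiling method.
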