Addgene plasmid #214669: pAAV_MLP-BC1403-luc2
Purpose: barcoded assay, internal control
Depositing lab: Michael Wehr. Depositing organization: Systasy Bioscience GmbH. Publication: Protocol for identifying properties of ERBB receptor antagonists using the barcoded ERBBprofiler assay. Popovic L, Rossner MJ, Wehr MC. STAR Protoc. 2024 Apr 16;5(2):102987. doi: 10.1016/j.xpro.2024.102987. PubMed 38635397.
Backbone
  Vector backbone: pAAV
  Vector type: Mammalian Expression, AAV
Growth in bacteria
  Bacterial resistance: Ampicillin, 100 μg/mL
  Growth temperature: 37°C
  Growth strain: NEB Stable
  Copy number: High Copy
Gene/Insert
  Gene/Insert name: Adenovirus major late promoter (MLP) with barcode 1403
  Species: Synthetic
  Cloning method: Gateway Cloning
Terms and licenses: Academic/Nonprofit Terms; Industry Terms: Not Available to Industry
How to cite: pAAV_MLP-BC1403-luc2 was a gift from Michael Wehr (Addgene plasmid # 214669 ; http://n2t.net/addgene:214669 ; RRID:Addgene_214669)
